>Addgene plasmid #231300 | pAVEC2_C-StrepIII | addgene full sequence | sequence record 461068 | Addgene NGS Result
TTGAGATCCTTTTTTTCTGCGCGTAATCTGCTGCTTGCAAACAAAAAAACCACCGCTACCAGCGGTGGTT
TGTTTGCCGGATCAAGAGCTACCAACTCTTTTTCCGAAGGTAACTGGCTTCAGCAGAGCGCAGATACCAA
ATACTGTTCTTCTAGTGTAGCCGTAGTTAGGCCACCACTTCAAGAACTCTGTAGCACCGCCTACATACCT
CGCTCTGCTAATCCTGTTACCAGTGGCTGCTGCCAGTGGCGATAAGTCGTGTCTTACCGGGTTGGACTCA
AGACGATAGTTACCGGATAAGGCGCAGCGGTCGGGCTGAACGGGGGGTTCGTGCACACAGCCCAGCTTGG
AGCGAACGACCTACACCGAACTGAGATACCTACAGCGTGAGCTATGAGAAAGCGCCACGCTTCCCGAAGG
GAGAAAGGCGGACAGGTATCCGGTAAGCGGCAGGGTCGGAACAGGAGAGCGCACGAGGGAGCTTCCAGGG
GGAAACGCCTGGTATCTTTATAGTCCTGTCGGGTTTCGCCACCTCTGACTTGAGCGTCGATTTTTGTGAT
GCTCGTCAGGGGGGCGGAGCCTATGGAAAAACGCCAGCAACGCGGCCTTTTTACGGTTCCTGGCCTTTTG
CTGGCCTTTTGCTCACATGTTCTTTCCTGCGTTATCCCCTGATTCTGTGGATAACCGTATTACCGCCTTT
GAGTGACTGAAGAACCGAGCGCCGCCGTCTAAAAAGGTGATGTGTATTTGAGTAAAACAGCTTGCGTCAT
GCGGTCGCTGCGTATATGATGCGATGAGTAAATAAACAAATACGCAAGGGGAACGCATGAAGGTTATCGC
TGTACTTAACCAGAAAGGCGGGTCAGGCAAGACGACCATCGCAACCCATCTAGCCCGCGCCCTGCAACTC
GCCGGGGCCGATGTTCTGTTAGTCGATTCCGATCCCCAGGGCAGTGCCCGCGATTGGGCGGCCGTGCGGG
AAGATCAACCGCTAACCGTTGTCGGCATCGACCGCCCGACGATTGACCGCGACGTGAAGGCCATCGGCCG
GCGCGACTTCGTAGTGATCGACGGAGCGCCCCAGGCGGCGGACTTGGCTGTGTCCGCGATCAAGGCAGCC
GACTTCGTGCTGATTCCGGTGCAGCCAAGCCCTTACGACATATGGGCCACCGCCGACCTGGTGGAGCTGG
TTAAGCAGCGCATTGAGGTCACGGATGGAAGGCTACAAGCGGCCTTTGTCGTGTCGCGGGCGATCAAAGG
CACGCGCATCGGCGGTGAGGTTGCCGAGGCGCTGGCCGGGTACGAGCTGCCCATTCTTGAGTCCCGTATC
ACGCAGCGCGTGAGCTACCCAGGCACTGCCGCCGCCGGCACAACCGTTCTTGAATCAGAACCCGAGGGCG
ACGCTGCCCGCGAGGTCCAGGCGCTGGCCGCTGAAATTAAATCAAAACTCATTTGAGTTAATGAGGTAAA
GAGAAAATGAGCAAAAGCACAAACACGCTAAGTGCCGGCCGTCCGAGCGCACGCAGCAGCAAGGCTGCAA
CGTTGGCCAGCCTGGCAGACACGCCAGCCATGAAGCGGGTCAACTTTCAGTTGCCGGCGGAGGATCACAC
CAAGCTGAAGATGTACGCGGTACGCCAAGGCAAGACCATTACCGAGCTGCTATCTGAATACATCGCGCAG
CTACCAGAGTAAATGAGCAAATGAATAAATGAGTAGATGAATTTTAGCGGCTAAAGGAGGCGGCATGGAA
AATCAAGAACAACCAGGCACCGACGCCGTGGAATGCCCCATGTGTGGAGGAACGGGCGGTTGGCCAGGCG
TAAGCGGCTGGGTTGCCTGCCGGCCCTGCAATGGCACTGGAACCCCCAAGCCCGAGGAATCGGCGTGAGC
GGTCGCAAACCATCCGGCCCGGTACAAATCGGCGCGGCGCTGGGTGATGACCTGGTGGAGAAGTTGAAGG
CCGCGCAGGCCGCCCAGCGGCAACGCATCGAGGCAGAAGCACGCCCCGGTGAATCGTGGCAAGCGGCCGC
TGATCGAATCCGCAAAGAATCCCGGCAACCGCCGGCAGCCGGTGCGCCGTCGATTAGGAAGCCGCCCAAG
GGCGACGAGCAACCAGATTTTTTCGTTCCGATGCTCTATGACGTGGGCACCCGCGATAGTCGCAGCATCA
TGGACGTGGCCGTTTTCCGTCTGTCGAAGCGTGACCGACGAGCTGGCGAGGTGATCCGCTACGAGCTTCC
AGACGGGCACGTAGAGGTTTCCGCAGGGCCGGCCGGCATGGCCAGTGTGTGGGATTACGACCTGGTACTG
ATGGCGGTTTCCCATCTAACCGAATCCATGAACCGATACCGGGAAGGGAAGGGAGACAAGCCCGGCCGCG
TGTTCCGTCCACACGTTGCGGACGTACTCAAGTTCTGCCGGCGAGCCGATGGCGGAAAGCAGAAAGACGA
CCTGGTAGAAACCTGCATTCGGTTAAACACCACGCACGTTGCCATGCAGCGTACGAAGAAGGCCAAGAAC
GGCCGCCTGGTGACGGTATCCGAGGGTGAAGCCTTGATTAGCCGCTACAAGATCGTAAAGAGCGAAACCG
GGCGGCCGGAGTACATCGAGATCGAGCTAGCTGATTGGATGTACCGCGAGATCACAGAAGGCAAGAACCC
GGACGTGCTGACGGTTCACCCCGATTACTTTTTGATCGATCCCGGCATCGGCCGTTTTCTCTACCGCCTG
GCACGCCGCGCCGCAGGCAAGGCAGAAGCCAGATGGTTGTTCAAGACGATCTACGAACGCAGTGGCAGCG
CCGGAGAGTTCAAGAAGTTCTGTTTCACCGTGCGCAAGCTGATCGGGTCAAATGACCTGCCGGAGTACGA
TTTGAAGGAGGAGGCGGGGCAGGCTGGCCCGATCCTAGTCATGCGCTACCGCAACCTGATCGAGGGCGAA
GCATCCGCCGGTTCCTAATGTACGGAGCAGATGCTAGGGCAAATTGCCCTAGCAGGGGAAAAAGGTCGAA
AAGGTCTCTTTCCTGTGGATAGCACGTACATTGGGAACCCAAAGCCGTACATTGGGAACCGGAACCCGTA
CATTGGGAACCCAAAGCCGTACATTGGGAACCGGTCACACATGTAAGTGACTGATATAAAAGAGAAAAAA
GGCGATTTTTCCGCCTAAAACTCTTTAAAACTTATTAAAACTCTTAAAACCCGCCTGGCCTGTGCATAAC
TGTCTGGCCAGCGCACAGCCGAAGAGCTGCAAAAAGCGCCTACCCTTCGGTCGCTGCGCTCCCTACGCCC
CGCCGCTTCGCGTCGGCCTATCGCGGCCGCTGGCCGCTCAAAAATGGCTGGCCTACGGCCAGGCAATCTA
CCAGCGCGCGGACAAGCTAGGATTGGCAGGATATATTCAGTTGTAAATGCGAGCTGTTGGCTGGCTGGTG
GCAGGATATATTCAGTTGTAAATAAATTGACGCTTAGACAACTTAATAACACATTGCGGACGTTTTTAAT
GTACTGAATTAACGCCGAATTAATTCGAGCTCTCTAGAAAGCTTATCTTTAATCATATTCCATAGTCCAT
ACCATAGCACATACAGTAGTTATATGCTGCAGAAGAGATCCAACAAAACATTCACAATGGATTATAGAAA
CATTTGTTTATTCATTATAATGAGATCTTACATTCATTTAATATTAGAAAAAGCCACAAATTCATAACAC
AACAAGCCAAGAAGAAAACACAAACTTAAGCACACAAGCTTTTTATTTGACACACCAAATATTTCATCTT
CATCTTCATATTTACTCGCTTTCTTTTTCGAAGGTCTCAGTACCTTCAGGGCATCCTCTTGATACATTAC
TTTCCACTTCGATTGGGGCAAGCTGTAGCAGTTCTTGCTTAGACCGAATTGCCATCTCACAGAGATGCTG
AAGAGTTCGCGACCCTCCAGAAACGGTGATACTAACTCCTCGAAACCGAATACTATAGGTACATCCGATC
TGGTCGAAACCGAAAAATCGAGATGCTGCATAGTTAACCGAATCTCCCGTCCAAGATCCAAGGACTCTGT
GCAGTGAAGCTTCCGTCCTGTCGTATCTGAGATATCTCTTAAATACAACTTTCCCGAAACCCCAGCTTTC
CTTGAAACCAAGGGGATTATCTTGATTCGAATTAGTCTCATCGTTATGTAGCCGCCACTCAGTCCAACTC
GGACTTTCGTCAGGAAGTTTGAAGGGAGAAGTGGTACCTCCTGATCCTCCATCCCAACGTTCACTGTTAG
CTTGTTCCCTAGCGTCGTTTCCTTGTATAGCTCGTTCCATCTGTTAATCAGAAAAACTCAGATTAATCGA
CAAATTCGATCGCACAAACTAGAAACTAACACCAGATCTAGATAGAAATCACAAATCGAAGAGTAATTAT
TCGACAAAACTCAAATTATTTGAACAAATCGGATGATATCTATGAAACCCTAATCGAGAATTAAGATGAT
ATCTAACGATCAAACCCAGAAAATCGTCTTCGATCTAAGATTAACAGAATCTAAACCAAAGAACATATAC
GAAATTGGGATCGAACGAAAACAAAATCGAAGATTTTGAGAGAATAAGGAACACAGAAATTTACCTTCAT
CACGGTAGAGAGAATTGAGAGAAAGTTTTTAAGATTTTGAGAAATTGAAATCTGAATTGTGAAGAAGAAG
AGCTCTTTGGGTATTGTTTTATAGAAGAAGAAGAAGAAAAGACGAGGACGACTAGGTCACGAGAAAGCTA
AGGCGGTGAAGCAATAGCTAATAATAAAATGACACGTGTATTGAGCGTTGTTTACACGCAAAGTTGTTTT
TGGCTAATTGCCTTATTTTTAGGTTGAGGAAAAGTATTTGTGCTTTGAGTTGATAAACACGACTCGTGTG
TGCCGGCTGCAACCACTTTGACGCCGTTTATTACTGACTCGTCGACTCGAGACTAGAGCCAAGCTGATCT
CCTTTGCCCCGGAGATCACCATGGACGACTTTCTCTATCTCTACGATCTAGGAAGAAAGTTCGACGGAGA
AGGTGACGATACCATGTTCACCACCGATAATGAGAAGATTAGCCTCTTCAATTTCAGAAAGAATGCTGAC
CCACAGATGGTTAGAGAGGCTTACGCGGCAGGTCTCATCAAGACGATCTACCCGAGTAATAATCTCCAGG
AGATCAAATACCTTCCCAAGAAGGTTAAAGATGCAGTCAAAAGATTCAGGACTAACTGCATCAAGAACAC
AGAGAAAGATATATTTCTCAAGATCAGAAGTACTATTCCAGTATGGACGATTCAAGGCTTGCTTCATAAA
CCAAGGCAAGTAATAGAGATTGGAGTCTCTAAGAAAGTAGTTCCTACTGAATCAAAGGCCATGGAGTCAA
AAATTCAGATCGAGGATCTAACAGAACTCGCCGTGAAGACTGGCGAACAGTTCATACAGAGTCTTTTACG
ACTCAATGACAAGAAGAAAATCTTCGTCAACATGGTGGAGCACGACACTCTCGTCTACTCCAAGAATATC
AAAGATACAGTCTCAGAAGACCAAAGGGCTATTGAGACTTTTCAACAAAGGGTAATATCGGGAAACCTCC
TCGGATTCCATTGCCCAGCTATCTGTCACTTCATCAAAAGGACAGTAGAAAAGGAAGGTGGCACCTACAA
ATGCCATCATTGCGATAAAGGAAAGGCTATCGTTCAAGATGCCTCTGCCGACAGTGGTCCCAAAGATGGA
CCCCCACCCACGAGGAGCATCGTGGAAAAAGAAGACGTTCCAACCACGTCTTCAAAGCAAGTGGATTGAT
GTGATATCTCCACTGACGTAAGGGATGACGCACAATCCCACTATCCTTCGCAATGAGACTTTTCAACAAA
GGGTAATATCGGGAAACCTCCTCGGATTCCATTGCCCAGCTATCTGTCACTTCATCAAAAGGACAGTAGA
AAAGGAAGGTGGCACCTACAAATGCCATCATTGCGATAAAGGAAAGGCTATCGTTCAAGATGCCTCTGCC
GACAGTGGTCCCAAAGATGGACCCCCACCCACGAGGAGCATCGTGGAAAAAGAAGACGTTCCAACCACGT
CTTCAAAGCAAGTGGATTGATGTGATATCTCCACTGACGTAAGGGATGACGCACAATCCCACTATCCTTC
GCAAGACCCTTCCTCTATATAAGGAAGTTCATTTCATTTGGAGAGAGGCCTATTTTTACAACAATTACCA
ACAACAACAAACAACAAACAACATTACAATTACTATTTACAATTACAGGCCTCCCGGGTCAGGAAGCGAA
ACACCAGGAACATCAGAAAGTGCAACACCAGAATCTGGATCCGGCTCTGAAACTCCTGGTACTAGTGAAT
CGGCTACCCCTGAATCAGGGTCCTCTTACCCATACGATGTCCCAGATTATGCCGCCGGAGCCTATCCTTA
TGATGTTCCTGATTACGCTGCTGGTGCTTACCCTTACGATGTGCCTGACTACGCCGGTGGTGGTAGTGGT
GGTGGAAGTGGAGGATCTGCTTGGAGCCATCCTCAGTTCGAGAAAGGAGGAGGATCTGGAGGAGGTTCTG
GTGGTTCTGCTTGGTCTCATCCACAGTTTGAGAAGTGAGGGTCCTCTGTCCTGATCACGGCCATGCTAGA
GTCCGCAAAAATCACCAGTCTCTCTCTACAAATCTATCTCTCTCTATTTTTCTCCAGAATAATGTGTGAG
TAGTTCCCAGATAAGGGAATTAGGGTTCTTATAGGGTTTCGCTCATGTGTTGAGCATATAAGAAACCCTT
AGTATGTATTTGTATTTGTAAAATACTTCTATCAATAAAATTTCTAATTCCTAAAACCAAAATCCAGTGA
CCTGGTAACCTGGCAGGATATATGCGGTTGTAATTTTGGCAGGATATATGCGGTTGTAATTCATTTTTAT
TGTCTAAATTTCTGTATTTGTTTGTTTGCAATTAGATCCACGTTGTGTCTCAAAATCTCTGATGTTACAT
TGCACAAGATAAAAATATATCATCATGAACAATAAAACTGTCTGCTTACATAAACAGTAATACAAGGGGT
GTTATGAGCCATATTCAACGGGAAACGTCGAGGCCGCGATTAAATTCCAACATGGATGCTGATTTATATG
GGTATAAATGGGCTCGCGATAATGTCGGGCAATCAGGTGCGACAATCTATCGCTTGTATGGGAAGCCCGA
TGCGCCAGAGTTGTTTCTGAAACATGGCAAAGGTAGCGTTGCCAATGATGTTACAGATGAGATGGTCAGA
CTAAACTGGCTGACGGAATTTATGCCTCTTCCGACCATCAAGCATTTTATCCGTACTCCTGATGATGCAT
GGTTACTCACCACTGCGATCCCCGGAAAAACAGCATTCCAGGTATTAGAAGAATATCCTGATTCAGGTGA
AAATATTGTTGATGCGCTGGCAGTGTTCCTGCGCCGGTTGCATTCGATTCCTGTTTGTAATTGTCCTTTT
AACAGCGATCGCGTATTTCGTCTCGCTCAGGCGCAATCACGAATGAATAACGGTTTGGTTGATGCGAGTG
ATTTTGATGACGAGCGTAATGGCTGGCCTGTTGAACAAGTCTGGAAAGAAATGCATAAACTTTTGCCATT
CTCACCGGATTCAGTCGTCACTCATGGTGATTTCTCACTTGATAACCTTATTTTTGACGAGGGGAAATTA
ATAGGTTGTATTGATGTTGGACGAGTCGGAATCGCAGACCGATACCAGGATCTTGCCATCCTATGGAACT
GCCTCGGTGAGTTTTCTCCTTCATTACAGAAACGGCTTTTTCAAAAATATGGTATTGATAATCCTGATAT
GAATAAATTGCAGTTTCATTTGATGCTCGATGAGTTTTTCTAATCAGAATTGGTTAATTGGTTGTAACAC
TGGCAGAGCATTACGCTGACTTGACGGGACGGCGCAAGCTCATGACCAAAATCCCTTAACGTGAGTTACG
CGTCGTTCCACTGAGCGTCAGACCCCGTAGAAAAGATCAAAGGATCTTC
Features (pLannotate 1.2.2; 14 found; start..end, strand, type, name):
      1..589     +  rep_origin     ori: high-copy-number ColE1/pMB1/pBR322/pUC origin of replication
    827..1456    +  CDS            pVS1 StaA: stability protein from the Pseudomonas plasmid pVS1 (Heeb et al., 2000)
   1885..2958    +  CDS            pVS1 RepA: replication protein from the Pseudomonas plasmid pVS1 (Heeb et al., 2000)
   3024..3218    +  rep_origin     pVS1 oriV: origin of replication for the Pseudomonas plasmid pVS1 (Heeb et al., 2000)
   3385..3408    +  misc_feature   LB T-DNA repeat: left border repeat from octopine Ach5 T-DNA
   3430..3453    +  misc_feature   LB T-DNA repeat: left border repeat from octopine Ach5 T-DNA
   3542..3790    -  terminator     HSP terminator: efficient transcription terminator from the Arabidopsis thaliana heat shock protein 18.2 gene (Nagaya et al., 2010)
   3795..4310    -  CDS            P19_TBSVC: Experimental evidence at protein level: Swiss-Prot protein existence level 1. Acts as a suppressor of RNA-mediated gene silencing, also known as post-transcriptional gene silencing (PTGS), a mechanism of plant viral defense that limits the accumulation of viral RNAs. Binds to short interfering RNAs (siRNAs) with high affinity. Acts as a molecular caliper to specifically select siRNAs based on the length of the duplex region of the RNA (By similarity). From Tomato bushy stunt virus (strain Cherry) (TBSV).
   5563..5863    +  promoter       CaMV 35S promoter (fragment): strong constitutive promoter from cauliflower mosaic virus
   5864..6205    +  promoter       CaMV 35S promoter: strong constitutive promoter from cauliflower mosaic virus
   6221..6276    +  misc_feature   TMV Ω: translational enhancer from the tobacco mosaic virus 5'-leader sequence (Gallie et al., 1988)
   6397..6419    +  CDS            3xHA (fragment): three tandem HA epitope tags
   6699..6858    +  polyA_signal   CaMV poly(A) signal (fragment): cauliflower mosaic virus polyadenylation signal
   7074..7883    +  CDS            KanR: aminoglycoside phosphotransferase; aph(3')-Ia; confers resistance to kanamycin in bacteria or G418 (Geneticin®) in eukaryotes
