[The description below was written by a language model from this plasmid's Addgene catalogue record and pLannotate feature annotations shown in this document.]
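Description:
pAVEC2_C-StrepIII is an empty binary plant expression vector (about 8 kb) for Agrobacterium-mediated transient expression of proteins carrying a C-terminal StrepIII affinity tag. According to the record, its backbone was assembled from fragments of pENTR, pEG103 and an NPTII cassette. It carries two replication systems: a high-copy ColE1/pUC-type origin for propagation in E. coli, and the pVS1 oriV with its RepA replication protein and StaA stability protein, which maintain the plasmid in Agrobacterium. Bacterial selection is by kanamycin, through an aph(3')-Ia KanR gene. No plant selectable marker is annotated, consistent with the stated transient-expression purpose.

The main expression cassette is driven by a CaMV 35S promoter preceded by an additional 35S fragment, an arrangement typical of a duplicated-enhancer 35S promoter. This is followed by the TMV Ω leader, which enhances translation, and the cassette ends in a CaMV polyadenylation signal. No gene occupies this primary locus; a coding sequence inserted there is fused at its C terminus to the StrepIII tag. The tag itself is not annotated in the feature table. The short "3xHA fragment" hit in this region is only about 20 nt and is probably a partial match rather than a functional HA tag.

A second cassette, in the opposite orientation, encodes the tomato bushy stunt virus p19 protein and ends in the Arabidopsis HSP18.2 terminator. Its promoter is not annotated. p19 binds siRNAs and suppresses post-transcriptional gene silencing, which increases protein accumulation in infiltrated tissue. Two left-border T-DNA repeats are annotated, but no right border was detected by the automated annotation. The vector suits transient expression followed by Strep-based detection or affinity purification of the tagged protein.
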