Addgene plasmid #231300: pAVEC2_C-StrepIII
Purpose: (Empty Backbone) For transiently expressing fusion proteins with C terminal StrepIII tags in plants (includes p19 silencing suppressor)
Depositing lab: Jacob Brunkard. Depositing organization: University of Wisconsin, Madison. Publication: Seamless, modular binary vectors for plant cell and molecular biology. Greenhalgh R, Horner W, Klimpel KA, Chatterjee S, Scarpin MR, Brunkard JO. Plant Biotechnol J. 2025 Jun 26. doi: 10.1111/pbi.70233. PubMed 40574375.
Backbone
  Vector backbone: Backbone assembled from fragments of pENTR, pEG103, and NPTII
  Vector type: Plant Expression
  Tag / fusion protein: StrepIII (C terminal on insert)
Growth in bacteria
  Bacterial resistance: Kanamycin, 50 μg/mL
  Growth temperature: 37°C
  Growth strain: DH5alpha
  Copy number: Unknown
Gene/Insert
  Gene/Insert name: None
  Mutation: N/A
  Tag / fusion protein: StrepIII (C terminal on insert)
Terms and licenses: Academic/Nonprofit Terms; Industry Terms: Not Available to Industry
Depositor comments: No gene inserted in primary locus, this is a vector backbone. pAVEC2 has a p19 expression cassette (TBSV p19 silencing supressor from tomato bushy stunt virus) inserted into a secondary locus for increased protein expression in plant transient expression experiments.
How to cite: pAVEC2_C-StrepIII was a gift from Jacob Brunkard (Addgene plasmid # 231300 ; http://n2t.net/addgene:231300 ; RRID:Addgene_231300)
